Addgene plasmid #210568: pUB_SMFLuc0---MS2
Purpose: Expresses SM(FLAG)-nonoptimal Firefly with 3'UTR MS2 hairpins
Depositing lab: Olivia Rissland. Depositing organization: University of Colorado Denver and Anschutz Medical Campus. Publication: Synonymous codon usage regulates translation initiation. Barrington CL, Galindo G, Koch AL, Horton ER, Morrison EJ, Tisa S, Stasevich TJ, Rissland OS. Cell Rep. 2023 Dec 26;42(12):113413. doi: 10.1016/j.celrep.2023.113413. Epub 2023 Dec 12. PubMed 38096059.
Backbone
  Vector backbone: pUB
  Total vector size (bp): 10643
  Vector type: Mammalian Expression, Lentiviral, Luciferase
Growth in bacteria
  Bacterial resistance: Ampicillin, 100 μg/mL
  Growth temperature: 37°C
  Growth strain: NEB Stable
  Copy number: High Copy
Gene/Insert
  Gene/Insert name: Spaghetti monster (FLAG)-nonoptimal FLuc (alt names: Nonoptimal FLuc; Firefly)
  Insert size (bp): 2661
  Promoter: UBC human
  Tag / fusion protein: Spaghetti monster (FLAG) (N terminal on insert)
  Cloning method: Unknown
  Sequencing primers: 5′ UBC_F; 3′ CGCAAGTTAGGTTTTGTCAAAGAAAG
Terms and licenses: Academic/Nonprofit Terms; Industry Terms: Not Available to Industry
How to cite: pUB_SMFLuc0---MS2 was a gift from Olivia Rissland (Addgene plasmid # 210568 ; http://n2t.net/addgene:210568 ; RRID:Addgene_210568)
