[The description below was written by a language model from this plasmid's Addgene catalogue record and pLannotate feature annotations shown in this document.]
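Description:
pUB_SMFLuc0---MS2 is a roughly 10.6 kb HIV-1-derived lentiviral transfer plasmid built on the pUB backbone for expression in mammalian cells. It is maintained in E. coli through a high-copy ColE1/pUC-type origin and selected with ampicillin via the β-lactamase gene. The viral framework comprises a truncated 5' LTR, the Ψ packaging signal with an adjoining gag fragment, the Rev response element for Rev-dependent nuclear export of the genomic RNA, the cPPT/CTS element, a WPRE, and a ΔU3 self-inactivating 3' LTR. The vector RNA can therefore be packaged when helper functions are supplied in trans, while the integrated provirus lacks LTR promoter activity.

Between the cPPT and the WPRE, the human ubiquitin C promoter drives a single open reading frame. It encodes an N-terminal "spaghetti monster" FLAG tag fused to firefly (Photinus pyralis) luciferase recoded with nonoptimal synonymous codons. The automated annotation shows the tag as several short FLAG-repeat fragments flanking and following a region labelled mRuby2. This most likely reflects a fluorescent-protein-like scaffold carrying multiple FLAG epitopes rather than a separate red reporter, although the record does not say so explicitly. The roughly 1.7 kb stretch between the luciferase coding sequence and the WPRE is unannotated. According to the stated purpose, the 3' UTR carries MS2 hairpins, which are probably located there.

Arrayed N-terminal epitopes allow nascent peptides to be detected as they emerge from ribosomes, and MS2 stem-loops allow the mRNA to be labelled through coat-protein binding. Together with the luciferase readout, this design suits studies of how synonymous codon usage affects translation, the subject of the associated publication.
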