Features (pLannotate 1.2.2; 27 found; start..end, strand, type, name):
    377..634     +  LTR            5' LTR (truncated): truncated 5' long terminal repeat (LTR) from HIV-1
    681..806     +  misc_feature   HIV-1 Ψ: packaging signal of human immunodeficiency virus type 1
    790..1128    +  CDS            HIV-1 gag (fragment): gag protein from human immunodeficiency virus 1; gag
   1303..1536    +  misc_feature   RRE: The Rev response element (RRE) of HIV-1 allows for Rev-dependent mRNA export from the nucleus to the cytoplasm.
   1913..2013    +  CDS            Rev (fragment): human immunodeficiency virus 1 (HIV-1) Rev protein; rev; enhances nuclear export of unspliced and incompletely spliced viral mRNAs
   2058..2175    +  misc_feature   cPPT/CTS: central polypurine tract and central termination sequence of HIV-1
   2218..2616    +  promoter       UbC promoter: human ubiquitin C promoter
   2628..2653    +  CDS            5xFLAG (fragment): five tandem FLAG® epitope tags
   2658..2681    +  CDS            3xFLAG (fragment): three tandem FLAG® epitope tags
   2685..2709    +  CDS            3xFLAG (fragment): three tandem FLAG® epitope tags
   2712..3518    +  CDS            mRuby2: mRuby2 is a basic (constitutively fluorescent) red fluorescent protein published in 2012, derived from Entacmaea quadricolor. It has moderate acid sensitivity.
   3579..3603    +  CDS            2xFLAG (fragment): two tandem FLAG® epitope tags
   3639..5276    +  CDS            LUCI_PHOPY: Experimental evidence at protein level: Swiss-Prot protein existence level 1. Produces green light with a wavelength of 562 nm. From Photinus pyralis (Common eastern firefly) (Lampyris pyralis).
   7027..7615    +  misc_feature   WPRE: woodchuck hepatitis virus posttranscriptional regulatory element
   7623..7688    +  CDS            nef (fragment): NEF_HV1Z2 - Experimental evidence at protein level: Swiss-Prot protein existence level 1. Extracellular Nef protein targets CD4(+) T-lymphocytes for apoptosis by interacting with CXCR4 surface receptors. From Human immunodeficiency virus type 1 group M subtype D (isolate Z2/CDC-Z34) (HIV-1).
   7690..7923    +  LTR            3' LTR (ΔU3): self-inactivating 3' long terminal repeat (LTR) from HIV-1
   8128..8232    +  promoter       AmpR promoter: bla
   8233..9093    +  CDS            AmpR: β-lactamase; bla; confers resistance to ampicillin, carbenicillin, and related antibiotics
   9264..9852    +  rep_origin     ori: high-copy-number ColE1/pMB1/pBR322/pUC origin of replication
  10035..10089   +  CDS            lacI (fragment): lac repressor; lacI; The lac repressor binds to the lac operator to inhibit transcription in E. coli. This inhibition can be relieved by adding lactose or isopropyl-β-D-thiogalactopyranoside (IPTG).
  10095..10188   +  rep_origin     SV40 ori (fragment): SV40 origin of replication
  10213..10250   +  CDS            lacI (fragment): lac repressor; lacI; The lac repressor binds to the lac operator to inhibit transcription in E. coli. This inhibition can be relieved by adding lactose or isopropyl-β-D-thiogalactopyranoside (IPTG).
  10263..10284   +  protein_bind   CAP binding site: CAP binding activates transcription in the presence of cAMP. E. coli catabolite activator protein
  10299..10329   +  promoter       lac promoter: promoter for the E. coli lac operon
  10337..10353   +  protein_bind   lac operator: The lac repressor binds to the lac operator to inhibit transcription in E. coli. This inhibition can be relieved by adding lactose or isopropyl-β-D-thiogalactopyranoside (IPTG). lac repressor encoded by lacI
  10387..10470   +  polyA_signal   SV40 poly(A) signal (fragment): SV40 polyadenylation signal
  10637..329     +  CDS            nef (fragment) (across the origin): NEF_HV1BR - Experimental evidence at protein level: Swiss-Prot protein existence level 1. Extracellular Nef protein targets CD4(+) T-lymphocytes for apoptosis by interacting with CXCR4 surface receptors (PubMed:14990729). From Human immunodeficiency virus type 1 group M subtype B (isolate BRU/LAI) (HIV-1).
>Addgene plasmid #210568 | pUB_SMFLuc0---MS2 | addgene full sequence | sequence record 416805 | Addgene NGS Result
TGGAAGGGCTAATTCACTCCCAAAGAAGACAAGATATCCTTGATCTGTGGATCTACCACACACAAGGCTA
CTTCCCTGATTAGCAGAACTACACACCAGGGCCAGGGGTCAGATATCCACTGACCTTTGGATGGTGCTAC
AAGCTAGTACCAGTTGAGCCAGATAAGGTAGAAGAGGCCAATAAAGGAGAGAACACCAGCTTGTTACACC
CTGTGAGCCTGCATGGGATGGATGACCCGGAGAGAGAAGTGTTAGAGTGGAGGTTTGACAGCCGCCTAGC
ATTTCATCACGTGGCCCGAGAGCTGCATCCGGAGTACTTCAAGAACTGCTGATATCGAGCTTGCTACAAG
GGACTTTCCGCTGGGGACTTTCCAGGGAGGCGTGGCCTGGGCGGGACTGGGGAGTGGCGAGCCCTCAGAT
CCTGCATATAAGCAGCTGCTTTTTGCCTGTACTGGGTCTCTCTGGTTAGACCAGATCTGAGCCTGGGAGC
TCTCTGGCTAACTAGGGAACCCACTGCTTAAGCCTCAATAAAGCTTGCCTTGAGTGCTTCAAGTAGTGTG
TGCCCGTCTGTTGTGTGACTCTGGTAACTAGAGATCCCTCAGACCCTTTTAGTCAGTGTGGAAAATCTCT
AGCAGTGGCGCCCGAACAGGGACTTGAAAGCGAAAGGGAAACCAGAGGAGCTCTCTCGACGCAGGACTCG
GCTTGCTGAAGCGCGCACGGCAAGAGGCGAGGGGCGGCGACTGGTGAGTACGCCAAAAATTTTGACTAGC
GGAGGCTAGAAGGAGAGAGATGGGTGCGAGAGCGTCAGTATTAAGCGGGGGAGAATTAGATCGCGATGGG
AAAAAATTCGGTTAAGGCCAGGGGGAAAGAAAAAATATAAATTAAAACATATAGTATGGGCAAGCAGGGA
GCTAGAACGATTCGCAGTTAATCCTGGCCTGTTAGAAACATCAGAAGGCTGTAGACAAATACTGGGACAG
CTACAACCATCCCTTCAGACAGGATCAGAAGAACTTAGATCATTATATAATACAGTAGCAACCCTCTATT
GTGTGCATCAAAGGATAGAGATAAAAGACACCAAGGAAGCTTTAGACAAGATAGAGGAAGAGCAAAACAA
AAGTAAGACCACCGCACAGCAAGCGGCCGGCCGCTGATCTTCAGACCTGGAGGAGGAGATATGAGGGACA
ATTGGAGAAGTGAATTATATAAATATAAAGTAGTAAAAATTGAACCATTAGGAGTAGCACCCACCAAGGC
AAAGAGAAGAGTGGTGCAGAGAGAAAAAAGAGCAGTGGGAATAGGAGCTTTGTTCCTTGGGTTCTTGGGA
GCAGCAGGAAGCACTATGGGCGCAGCGTCAATGACGCTGACGGTACAGGCCAGACAATTATTGTCTGGTA
TAGTGCAGCAGCAGAACAATTTGCTGAGGGCTATTGAGGCGCAACAGCATCTGTTGCAACTCACAGTCTG
GGGCATCAAGCAGCTCCAGGCAAGAATCCTGGCTGTGGAAAGATACCTAAAGGATCAACAGCTCCTGGGG
ATTTGGGGTTGCTCTGGAAAACTCATTTGCACCACTGCTGTGCCTTGGAATGCTAGTTGGAGTAATAAAT
CTCTGGAACAGATTTGGAATCACACGACCTGGATGGAGTGGGACAGAGAAATTAACAATTACACAAGCTT
AATACACTCCTTAATTGAAGAATCGCAAAACCAGCAAGAAAAGAATGAACAAGAATTATTGGAATTAGAT
AAATGGGCAAGTTTGTGGAATTGGTTTAACATAACAAATTGGCTGTGGTATATAAAATTATTCATAATGA
TAGTAGGAGGCTTGGTAGGTTTAAGAATAGTTTTTGCTGTACTTTCTATAGTGAATAGAGTTAGGCAGGG
ATATTCACCATTATCGTTTCAGACCCACCTCCCAACCCCGAGGGGACCCGACAGGCCCGAAGGAATAGAA
GAAGAAGGTGGAGAGAGAGACAGAGACAGATCCATTCGATTAGTGAACGGATCTCGACGGTATCGCCGAA
TTCACAAATGGCAGTATTCATCCACAATTTTAAAAGAAAAGGGGGGATTGGGGGGTACAGTGCAGGGGAA
AGAATAGTAGACATAATAGCAACAGACATACAAACTAAAGAATTACAAAAACAAATTACAAAAATTCAAA
ATTTTCGGGTTTATTACAGGGACAGCAGAGATCCAGTTTGGACTAGTGGCCTCCGCGCCGGGTTTTGGCG
CCTCCCGCGGGCGCCCCCCTCCTCACGGCGAGCGCTGCCACGTCAGACGAAGGGCGCAGCGAGCGTCCTG
ATCCTTCCGCCCGGACGCTCAGGACAGCGGCCCGCTGCTCATAAGACTCGGCCTTAGAACCCCAGTATCA
GCAGAAGGACATTTTAGGACGGGACTTGGGTGACTCTAGGGCACTGGTTTTCTTTCCAGAGAGCGGAACA
GGCGAGGAAAAGTAGTCCCTTCTCGGCGATTCTGCGGAGGGATCTCCGTGGGGCGGTGAACGCCGATGAT
TATATAAGGACGCGCCGGGTGTGGCACAGCTAGTTCCGTCGCAGCCGGGATTTGGGTCGCGGTTCTTGTT
TGTGGATCGCTGTGATCGTCACTTGGCGGCCGCCACCATGGACTACAAGGACGACGACGACAAAGGTGAC
TACAAAGATGATGACGATAAAGGCGACTATAAGGACGATGACGACAAGGGCGGAAACTCACTGATCAAGG
AAAACATGCGGATGAAGGTGGTGATGGAGGGCTCCGTGAATGGTCACCAGTTCAAGTGCACCGGAGAGGG
AGAGGGAAACCCGTACATGGGAACTCAGACCATGCGCATTAAGGTCATCGAAGGAGGTCCGCTGCCGTTC
GCTTTCGATATCCTGGCCACTTCGTTCGGAGGAGGGTCGCGCACGTTCATCAAGTACCCGAAGGGAATCC
CGGACTTCTTTAAGCAGTCATTCCCGGAAGGATTCACTTGGGAACGGGTGACCCGGTATGAAGATGGAGG
TGTGGTGACTGTCATGCAAGATACTTCGCTGGAGGATGGGTGCCTCGTGTACCACGTCCAAGTCCGCGGA
GTGAATTTCCCGTCCAACGGACCAGTGATGCAGAAAAAGACGAAGGGTTGGGAACCTAATACTGAAATGA
TGTACCCCGCAGACGGAGGGCTGAGGGGCTACACCCACATGGCGCTGAAGGTCGACGGAGGAGATTACAA
GGATGACGACGATAAGCAACAAGATTACAAAGACGATGATGACAAGGGCCAGCAGGGCGACTACAAGGAC
GACGACGACAAGCAGCAGGACTACAAAGATGACGATGATAAAGGAGGAGGACATCTGTCCTGTTCGTTCG
TGACCACCTACAGATCAAAGAAAACCGTGGGAAACATCAAGATGCCGGGCATTCATGCCGTCGACCACCG
CCTGGAGCGGCTCGAAGAATCAGACAATGAGATGTTCGTCGTGCAAAGAGAACATGCCGTGGCCAAGTTC
GCGGGACTGGGAGGCGGTGGAGGCGATTACAAAGACGATGATGACAAGGGTGACTATAAAGACGACGATG
ACAAAGGGGATTACAAGGATGATGATGATAAGGGAGGCGGTGGATCAGGTGGAGGAGGTTCACTGCAGGA
AGATGCGAAGAATATAAAGAAGGGACCCGCGCCTTTTTATCCCCTAGAAGATGGAACCGCGGGAGAACAA
CTACATAAGGCAATGAAGAGATATGCACTAGTACCTGGAACAATAGCATTTACAGATGCACATATAGAAG
TCGATATAACGTATGCGGAATATTTTGAAATGTCCGTCCGTCTCGCAGAAGCGATGAAGAGATATGGGCT
AAATACAAATCATAGAATAGTCGTATGTAGTGAAAATTCTCTTCAATTTTTTATGCCTGTCCTCGGGGCG
CTATTTATAGGAGTCGCAGTCGCGCCCGCGAATGATATATATAATGAACGTGAACTCCTCAATAGTATGG
GAATATCGCAACCTACCGTAGTATTTGTATCCAAGAAGGGGCTCCAAAAGATACTCAATGTCCAAAAGAA
GCTCCCCATAATCCAAAAGATCATAATAATGGATTCTAAGACGGATTATCAAGGATTTCAATCGATGTAT
ACGTTTGTCACATCTCATCTACCTCCCGGATTTAATGAATATGATTTTGTCCCTGAATCCTTTGATAGGG
ATAAGACAATAGCACTAATAATGAATTCCTCTGGATCTACCGGACTTCCTAAGGGGGTCGCACTTCCTCA
TAGAACCGCATGTGTCAGATTTTCGCATGCGAGAGATCCTATATTTGGCAATCAAATAATACCTGATACA
GCGATACTTAGTGTCGTCCCTTTTCATCATGGGTTTGGAATGTTTACTACACTCGGATATTTCATATGTG
GATTTCGCGTCGTCCTCATGTATAGATTTGAAGAAGAACTCTTTCTAAGGTCCCTTCAAGATTATAAGAT
ACAAAGTGCGCTCCTCGTCCCTACCCTATTCTCCTTTTTTGCAAAGAGTACCCTTATAGATAAGTATGAT
CTTTCTAATCTACATGAAATAGCATCTGGGGGAGCGCCCCTCTCTAAGGAAGTCGGGGAAGCGGTAGCAA
AGAGGTTTCATCTACCTGGGATAAGGCAAGGATATGGGCTCACAGAAACCACAAGTGCGATACTAATAAC
ACCCGAAGGGGATGATAAGCCTGGAGCGGTCGGGAAGGTAGTACCCTTTTTTGAAGCGAAGGTCGTAGAT
CTTGATACCGGGAAGACGCTTGGAGTCAATCAAAGAGGGGAACTCTGTGTCAGAGGACCTATGATAATGT
CCGGATATGTAAATAATCCCGAAGCGACCAATGCGCTAATAGATAAGGATGGATGGCTACATTCTGGAGA
TATAGCGTATTGGGATGAAGATGAACATTTTTTTATAGTTGACCGCCTAAAGTCTCTCATAAAGTATAAG
GGGTATCAAGTAGCACCCGCAGAACTTGAATCCATACTACTCCAACATCCCAATATATTTGATGCAGGGG
TCGCAGGACTTCCCGATGATGATGCGGGGGAACTTCCCGCAGCGGTCGTCGTCCTCGAACATGGAAAGAC
GATGACGGAAAAGGAAATAGTAGATTATGTCGCAAGTCAAGTAACAACCGCGAAGAAGCTTCGCGGAGGA
GTCGTATTTGTCGACGAAGTACCCAAGGGGCTTACCGGAAAGCTCGATGCAAGAAAGATAAGAGAAATAC
TCATAAAGGCAAAGAAGGGGGGAAAGATAGCAGTATAAGCTAGCTAGGCGGACTGTTACTGAGCTGCGTT
TTACACCCTTTCTTTGACAAAACCTAACTTGCGCAGAAAAAAAAAAAATAAGAGACAACATTGGCATGGC
TTTGTTTTTTTAAATTTTTTTTAAAGTTTTTTTTTTTTTTTTTTTTTTTTAAGTTTTTTTGTTTTGTTTT
GGCGCTTTTGACTCAGGATTTAAAAACTGGAACGGTGAAGGCGACAGCAGTTGGTTGGAGCAAACATCCC
CCAAAGTTCTACAAATGTGGCTGAGGACTTTGTACATTGTTTTGTTTTTTTTTTTTTTGGTTTTGTCTTT
TTTTAATAGTCATTCCAAGTATCCATGAAATAAGTGGTTACAGGAAGTCCCTCACCCTCCCAAAAGCCAC
CCCCACTCCTAAGAGGAGGATGGTCGCGTCCATGCCCTGAGTCCACCCCGGGGAAGGTGACAACCGGTAA
CCTACAAACGGGTGGAGGATCACCCCACCCGACACTTCACAATCAAGGGGTACAATACACAAGGGTGGAG
GAACACCCCACCCTCCAGACACATTACACAGAAATCCAATCAAACAGAAGCACCATCAGGGCTTCTGCTA
CCAAATTTATCTCAAAAAACTACAACAAGGAATCACCATCAGGGATTCCCTGTGCAATATACGTCAAACG
AGGGCCACGACGGGAGGACGATCACGCCTCCCGAATATCGGCATGTCTGGCTTTCGAATTCAGTGCGTGG
AGCATCAGCCCACGCAGCCAATCAGAGTCGAATACAAGTCGACTTTCGCGAAGAGCATCAGCCTTCGCGC
CATTCTTACACAAACCACACTCTCCCCTACAGGAACAGCATCAGCGTTCCTGCCCAGTACCCAACTCAAG
AAAATTTATGTCCCCATGCAGCATCAGCGCATGGGCCCCAAGAATACATCCCCAACAAAATCACATCCGA
GCACCAACAGGGCTCGGAGTGTTGTTTCTTGTCCAACTGGACAAACCCTCCATGGACCATCAGGCCATGG
ACTCTCACCAACAAGACAAAAACTACTCTTCTCGAAGCAGCATCAGCGCTTCGAAACACTCGAGCATACA
TTGTGCCTATTTCTTGGGTGGACGATCACGCCACCCATGCTCTCACGAATTTCAAAACACGGACAAGGAC
GAGCACCACCAGGGCTCGTCGTTCCACGTCCAATACGATTACTTACCTTTCGGGATCACGATCACGGATC
CCGCAGCTACATCACTTCCACTCAGGACATTCAAGCATGCACGATCACGGCATGCTCCACAAGTCTCAAC
CACAGAAACTACCAAATGGGTTCAGCACCAGCGAACCCACTCCTACCTCAAACCTCTTCCCACAAAACTG
GCAAGCAGGATCACCGCTTGCCCATTCCAACATACCAAATCAAAAACAATTACTGGTACAGCATCAGCGT
ACCAGCCCACATCTCTCACTACTATCAAAAACCAAACCGTTCAGCAACAGCGAACGGTACACACGGAAAA
ATCAACTGGTTTACAAATACGAAAGACGATCACGCTTTCGTCCAGCGCAAACTATTACGAAAAACATCCG
ACGGGAAGAGCAACAGCCTTCCCGCGGCGGAAAACCTCACAAAAACACGACAAACGGATGCACGAACACG
GCATCCGCCGACAACCCACAAACTTACAACCAGGCAAACGGTGCAGGATCACCGCACCGTACATCAAACA
CCTCAGATCTCATATCGATAGATCCTAATCAACCTCTGGATTACAAAATTTGTGAAAGATTGACTGGTAT
TCTTAACTATGTTGCTCCTTTTACGCTATGTGGATACGCTGCTTTAATGCCTTTGTATCATGCTATTGCT
TCCCGTATGGCTTTCATTTTCTCCTCCTTGTATAAATCCTGGTTGCTGTCTCTTTATGAGGAGTTGTGGC
CCGTTGTCAGGCAACGTGGCGTGGTGTGCACTGTGTTTGCTGACGCAACCCCCACTGGTTGGGGCATTGC
CACCACCTGTCAGCTCCTTTCCGGGACTTTCGCTTTCCCCCTCCCTATTGCCACGGCGGAACTCATCGCC
GCCTGCCTTGCCCGCTGCTGGACAGGGGCTCGGCTGTTGGGCACTGACAATTCCGTGGTGTTGTCGGGGA
AATCATCGTCCTTTCCTTGGCTGCTCGCCTGTGTTGCCACCTGGATTCTGCGCGGGACGTCCTTCTGCTA
CGTCCCTTCGGCCCTCAATCCAGCGGACCTTCCTTCCCGCGGCCTGCTGCCGGCTCTGCGGCCTCTTCCG
CGTCTTCGCCTTCGCCCTCAGACGAGTCGGATCTCCCTTTGGGCCGCCTCCCCGCCTGAGATCCTTTAAG
ACCAATGACTTACAAGGCAGCTGTAGATCTTAGCCACTTTTTAAAAGAAAAGGGGGGACTGGAAGGGCTA
ATTCACTCCCAACGAAGACAAGATCTGCTTTTTGCTTGTACTGGGTCTCTCTGGTTAGACCAGATCTGAG
CCTGGGAGCTCTCTGGCTAACTAGGGAACCCACTGCTTAAGCCTCAATAAAGCTTGCCTTGAGTGCTTCA
AGTAGTGTGTGCCCGTCTGTTGTGTGACTCTGGTAACTAGAGATCCCTCAGACCCTTTTAGTCAGTGTGG
AAAATCTCTAGCAGTAGTAGTTCATGTCATCTTATTATTCAGTATTTATAACTTGCAAAGAAATGAATAT
CAGAGAGTGAGAGGCCCGGGTTAATTAAGGAAAGGGCTAGATCATTCTTGAAGACGAAAGGGCCTCGTGA
TACGCCTATTTTTATAGGTTAATGTCATGATAATAATGGTTTCTTAGACGTCAGGTGGCACTTTTCGGGG
AAATGTGCGCGGAACCCCTATTTGTTTATTTTTCTAAATACATTCAAATATGTATCCGCTCATGAGACAA
TAACCCTGATAAATGCTTCAATAATATTGAAAAAGGAAGAGTATGAGTATTCAACATTTCCGTGTCGCCC
TTATTCCCTTTTTTGCGGCATTTTGCCTTCCTGTTTTTGCTCACCCAGAAACGCTGGTGAAAGTAAAAGA
TGCTGAAGATCAGTTGGGTGCACGAGTGGGTTACATCGAACTGGATCTCAACAGCGGTAAGATCCTTGAG
AGTTTTCGCCCCGAAGAACGTTTTCCAATGATGAGCACTTTTAAAGTTCTGCTATGTGGCGCGGTATTAT
CCCGTGTTGACGCCGGGCAAGAGCAACTCGGTCGCCGCATACACTATTCTCAGAATGACTTGGTTGAGTA
CTCACCAGTCACAGAAAAGCATCTTACGGATGGCATGACAGTAAGAGAATTATGCAGTGCTGCCATAACC
ATGAGTGATAACACTGCGGCCAACTTACTTCTGACAACGATCGGAGGACCGAAGGAGCTAACCGCTTTTT
TGCACAACATGGGGGATCATGTAACTCGCCTTGATCGTTGGGAACCGGAGCTGAATGAAGCCATACCAAA
CGACGAGCGTGACACCACGATGCCTGTAGCAATGGCAACAACGTTGCGCAAACTATTAACTGGCGAACTA
CTTACTCTAGCTTCCCGGCAACAATTAATAGACTGGATGGAGGCGGATAAAGTTGCAGGACCACTTCTGC
GCTCGGCCCTTCCGGCTGGCTGGTTTATTGCTGATAAATCTGGAGCCGGTGAGCGTGGGTCTCGCGGTAT
CATTGCAGCACTGGGGCCAGATGGTAAGCCCTCCCGTATCGTAGTTATCTACACGACGGGGAGTCAGGCA
ACTATGGATGAACGAAATAGACAGATCGCTGAGATAGGTGCCTCACTGATTAAGCATTGGTAACTGTCAG
ACCAAGTTTACTCATATATACTTTAGATTGATTTAAAACTTCATTTTTAATTTAAAAGGATCTAGGTGAA
GATCCTTTTTGATAATCTCATGACCAAAATCCCTTAACGTGAGTTTTCGTTCCACTGAGCGTCAGACCCC
GTAGAAAAGATCAAAGGATCTTCTTGAGATCCTTTTTTTCTGCGCGTAATCTGCTGCTTGCAAACAAAAA
AACCACCGCTACCAGCGGTGGTTTGTTTGCCGGATCAAGAGCTACCAACTCTTTTTCCGAAGGTAACTGG
CTTCAGCAGAGCGCAGATACCAAATACTGTTCTTCTAGTGTAGCCGTAGTTAGGCCACCACTTCAAGAAC
TCTGTAGCACCGCCTACATACCTCGCTCTGCTAATCCTGTTACCAGTGGCTGCTGCCAGTGGCGATAAGT
CGTGTCTTACCGGGTTGGACTCAAGACGATAGTTACCGGATAAGGCGCAGCGGTCGGGCTGAACGGGGGG
TTCGTGCACACAGCCCAGCTTGGAGCGAACGACCTACACCGAACTGAGATACCTACAGCGTGAGCTATGA
GAAAGCGCCACGCTTCCCGAAGGGAGAAAGGCGGACAGGTATCCGGTAAGCGGCAGGGTCGGAACAGGAG
AGCGCACGAGGGAGCTTCCAGGGGGAAACGCCTGGTATCTTTATAGTCCTGTCGGGTTTCGCCACCTCTG
ACTTGAGCGTCGATTTTTGTGATGCTCGTCAGGGGGGCGGAGCCTATGGAAAAACGCCAGCAACGCGGCC
TTTTTACGGTTCCTGGCCTTTTGCTGGCCTTTTGCTCACATGTTCTTTCCTGCGTTATCCCCTGATTCTG
TGGATAACCGTATTACCGCCTTTGAGTGAGCTGATACCGCTCGCCGCAGCCGAACGACCGAGCGCAGCGA
GTCAGTGAGCGAGGAAGCGGAAGAGCGCCCAATACGCAAACCGCCTCTCCCCGCGCGTTGGCCGATTCAT
TAATGCAGCAAGCTCATGGCTGACTAATTTTTTTTATTTATGCAGAGGCCGAGGCCGCCTCGGCCTCTGA
GCTATTCCAGAAGTAGTGAGGAGGCTTTTTTGGAGGCCTAGGCTTTTGCAAAAAGCTCCCCGTGGCACGA
CAGGTTTCCCGACTGGAAAGCGGGCAGTGAGCGCAACGCAATTAATGTGAGTTAGCTCACTCATTAGGCA
CCCCAGGCTTTACACTTTATGCTTCCGGCTCGTATGTTGTGTGGAATTGTGAGCGGATAACAATTTCACA
CAGGAAACAGCTATGACATGATTACGAATTTCACAAATAAAGCATTTTTTTCACTGCATTCTAGTTGTGG
TTTGTCCAAACTCATCAATGTATCTTATCATGTCTGGATCAACTGGATAACTCAAGCTAACCAAAATCAT
CCCAAACTTCCCACCCCATACCCTATTACCACTGCCAATTACCTGTGGTTTCATTTACTCTAAACCTGTG
ATTCCTCTGAATTATTTTCATTTTAAAGAAATTGTATTTGTTAAATATGTACTACAAACTTAGTAGT
